>Addgene plasmid #54224 | mEmerald-PDHA1-C-10 | depositor partial sequence | sequence record 84369 | insert sequence
CGCTAGCGCTACCGGTCGCCACCATGGTGAGCAAGGGCGAGGAGCTGTTCACCGGGGTGGTGCCCATCCT
GGTCGAGCTGGACGGCGACGTAAACGGCCACAAGTTCAGCGTGTCCGGCGAGGGCGAGGGCGATGCCACC
TACGGCAAGCTGACCCTGAAGTTCATCTGCACCACCGGCAAGCTGCCCGTGCCCTGGCCCACCCTCGTGA
CCACCTTGACCTACGGCGTGCAGTGCTTCGCCCGCTACCCCGACCACATGAAGCAGCACGACTTCTTCAA
GTCCGCCATGCCCGAAGGCTACGTCCAGGAGCGCACCATCTTCTTCAAGGACGACGGCAACTACAAGACC
CGCGCCGAGGTGAAGTTCGAGGGCGACACCCTGGTGAACCGCATCGAGCTGAAGGGCATCGACTTCAAGG
AGGACGGCAACATCCTGGGGCACAAGCTGGAGTACAACTACAACAGCCACAAGGTCTATATCACCGCCGA
CAAGCAGAAGAACGGCATCAAGGTGAACTTCAAGACCCGCCACAACATCGAGGACGGCAGCGTGCAGCTC
GCCGACCACTACCAGCAGAACACCCCCATCGGCGACGGCCCCGTGCTGCTGCCCGACAACCACTACCTGA
GCACCCAGTCCAAGCTGAGCAAAGACCCCAACGAGAAGCGCGATCACATGGTCCTGCTGGAGTTCGTGAC
CGCCGCCGGGATCACTCTCGGCATGGACGAGCTGTACAAGTCCGGAAGCGGCTCCGGGAGCGGAAGCGGG
AGGAAGATGCTCGCCGCCGTCTCCCGCGTGCTGTCTGGCGCTTCTCAGAAGCCGGCAAGCAGAGTGCTGG
TAGCATCCCGTAATTTTGCAAATGATGCTACATTTGAAATTAAGAAATGTGACCTTCACCGGCTGGAAGA
AGGCCCTCCTGTCACAACAGTGCTCACCAGGGAGGATGGGCTCAAATACTACAGGATGATGCAGACTGTA
CGCCGAATGGAGTTGAAAGCAGATCAGCTGTATAAACAGAAAATTATTCGTGGTTTCTGTCACTTGTGTG
ATGGTCAGGAAGCTTGCTGTGTGGGCCTGGAGGCCGGCATCAACCCCACAGACCATCTCATCACAGCCTA
CCGGGCTCACGGCTTTACTTTCACCCGGGGCCTTTCCGTCCGAGAAATTCTCGCAGAGCTTACAGGACGA
AAAGGAGGTTGTGCTAAAGGGAAAGGAGGATCGATGCACATGTATGCCAAGAACTTCTACGGGGGCAATG
GCATCGTGGGAGCGCAGGTGCCCCTGGGCGCTGGGATTGCTCTAGCCTGTAAGTATAATGGAAAAGATGA
GGTCTGCCTGACTTTATATGGCGATGGTGCTGCTAACCAGGGCCAGATATTCGAAGCTTACAACATGGCA
GCTTTGTGGAAATTACCTTGTATTTTCATCTGTGAGAATAATCGCTATGGAATGGGAACGTCTGTTGAGA
GAGCGGCAGCCAGCACTGATTACTACAAGAGAGGCGATTTCATTCCTGGGCTGAGAGTGGATGGAATGGA
TATCCTGTGCGTCCGAGAGGCAACAAGGTTTGCTGCTGCCTATTGTAGATCTGGGAAGGGGCCCATCCTG
ATGGAGCTGCAGACTTACCGTTACCACGGACACAGTATGAGTGACCCTGGAGTCAGTTACCGTACACGAG
AAGAAATTCAGGAAGTAAGAAGTAAGAGTGACCCTATTATGCTTCTCAAGGACAGGATGGTGAACAGCAA
TCTTGCCAGTGTGGAAGAACTAAAGGAAATTGATGTGGAAGTGAGGAAGGAGATTGAGGATGCTGCCCAG
TTTGCCACGGCCGATCCTGAGCCACCTTTGGAAGAGCTGGGCTACCACATCTACTCCAGCGACCCACCTT
TTGAAGTTCGTGGTGCCAATCAGTGGATCAAGTTTAAGTCAGTCAGTTAAGGATCCACCGGATCTAGATA
ACTGATCATAATCAGCCATACCACATTT
