>Addgene plasmid #54224 | mEmerald-PDHA1-C-10 | addgene partial sequence | sequence record 92673 | EGFP-C 5'-CATGGTCCTGCTGGAGTTCGTG-3'
ACGAGCTGTACAAGTCCGGAAGCGGCTCCGGGAGCGGAAGCGGGAGGAAGATGCTCGCCGCCGTCTCCCG
CGTGCTGTCTGGCGCTTCTCAGAAGCCGGCAAGCAGAGTGCTGGTAGCATCCCGTAATTTTGCAAATGAT
GCTACATTTGAAATTAAGAAATGTGACCTTCACCGGCTGGAAGAAGGCCCTCCTGTCACAACAGTGCTCA
CCAGGGAGGATGGGCTCAAATACTACAGGATGATGCAGACTGTACGCCGAATGGAGTTGAAAGCAGATCA
GCTGTATAAACAGAAAATTATTCGTGGTTTCTGTCACTTGTGTGATGGTCAGGAAGCTTGCTGTGTGGGC
CTGGAGGCCGGCATCAACCCCACAGACCATCTCATCACAGCCTACCGGGCTCACGGCTTTACTTTCACCC
GGGGCCTTTCCGTCCGAGAAATTCTCGCAGAGCTTACAGGACGAAAAGGAGGTTGTGCTAAAGGGAAAGG
AGGATCGATGCACATGTATGCCAAGAACTTCTACGGGGGCAATGGCATCGTGGGAGCGCAGGTGCCCCTG
GGCGCTGGGATTGCTCTAGCCTGTAAGTATAATGGAAAAGATGAGGTCTGCCTGACTTTATATGGCGATG
GTGCTGCTAACCAGGGCCAGATATTCGAAGCTTACAACATGGCAGCTTTGTGGAAATTACCTTGTATTTT
CATCTGTGAGAATAATCGCTATGGAATGGGAACGTCTGTTGAGAGAGCGGCAGCCAGCACTGATTACTAC
AAGAGAGGCGATTTCATTCCTGGGCTGAGAGTGGATGG
