[The description below was written by a language model from this plasmid's Addgene catalogue record.]
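Description:
mEmerald-PDHA1-C-10 is a mammalian expression plasmid built on the mEmerald-C1 backbone (about 4.75 kb without the insert), designed to express a fluorescent fusion of human PDHA1, the E1 alpha subunit of the pyruvate dehydrogenase complex. It is maintained as a high-copy plasmid in E. coli under kanamycin selection. For mammalian cells it carries a neomycin resistance marker, so stable transfectants can be selected with G418. The record includes no feature table, so the origin of replication and the promoter arrangement driving the resistance marker are not stated. The listed SV40pA reverse sequencing primer implies an SV40 polyadenylation signal downstream of the expression cassette.

Expression is driven by the CMV promoter, a strong constitutive promoter in most mammalian cell lines. According to the record, mEmerald is supplied by the backbone and sits at the N terminus of the fusion, with PDHA1 (reference transcript NM_000284) cloned downstream of it. The "C-10" in the name probably refers to this C1-type configuration and a 10-residue linker, but the record does not explain the naming, and the cloning method is listed as unknown. mEmerald is a bright, monomeric green fluorescent protein derived from GFP, with a recorded excitation maximum of 487 nm and emission maximum of 509 nm.

The depositor annotates the fusion as localizing to mitochondria, consistent with PDHA1 being a mitochondrial matrix enzyme. The construct is therefore intended as a green marker for live- or fixed-cell fluorescence imaging of mitochondria, or for following the distribution of PDHA1 itself in transfected mammalian cells.
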