Addgene plasmid #54224: mEmerald-PDHA1-C-10
Purpose: Localization: Mitochondria, Excitation: 487, Emission: 509
Depositing lab: Michael Davidson. Depositing organization: Florida State University, Tallahassee.
Backbone
  Vector backbone: mEmerald-C1
  Backbone size w/o insert (bp): 4750
  Vector type: Mammalian Expression
  Selectable markers: Neomycin (select with G418)
Growth in bacteria
  Bacterial resistance: Kanamycin, 50 μg/mL
  Growth temperature: 37°C
  Growth strain: DH5alpha
  Copy number: High Copy
Gene/Insert
  Gene/Insert name: PDHA1 (alt name: NM_000284)
  Species: H. sapiens (human)
  Entrez Gene: PDHA1 (a.k.a. E1alpha, PDHA, PDHAD, PDHCE1A, PHE1A)
  Promoter: CMV
  Tag / fusion protein: mEmerald (N terminal on backbone)
  Cloning method: Unknown
  Sequencing primers: 5′ CMV-F; 3′ SV40pA-R
Terms and licenses: Academic/Nonprofit Terms; Industry Terms
Depositor comments: . Excitation = 487; Emission = 509. Localization data: Mitochondria
How to cite: mEmerald-PDHA1-C-10 was a gift from Michael Davidson (Addgene plasmid # 54224 ; http://n2t.net/addgene:54224 ; RRID:Addgene_54224)
